Addgene plasmid #187517: DE_Venus
Purpose: L0 donor DE - C-tag, Venus yellow florescent protein
Depositing lab: Bernardo Pollak. Depositing organization: Millennium Institute for Integrative Biology (iBio). Publication: Universal loop assembly: open, efficient and cross-kingdom DNA fabrication. Pollak B, Matute T, Nunez I, Cerda A, Lopez C, Vargas V, Kan A, Bielinski V, von Dassow P, Dupont CL, Federici F. Synth Biol (Oxf). 2020;5(1):ysaa001. doi: 10.1093/synbio/ysaa001. Epub 2020 Feb 5. PubMed 32161816.
Backbone
  Vector backbone: pL0R
  Vector type: Synthetic Biology
Growth in bacteria
  Bacterial resistance: Spectinomycin, 50 μg/mL
  Growth temperature: 37°C
  Growth strain: DH5alpha
  Copy number: High Copy
Gene/Insert
  Gene/Insert name: Venus
  Species: Synthetic
  Mutation: -
  Cloning method: Restriction Enzyme; 5′ cloning site BsaI (destroyed during cloning); 3′ cloning site BsaI (destroyed during cloning)
Terms and licenses: Academic/Nonprofit Terms; Industry Terms: Not Available to Industry
How to cite: DE_Venus was a gift from Bernardo Pollak (Addgene plasmid # 187517)
