[The description below was written by a language model from this plasmid's Addgene catalogue record and pLannotate feature annotations shown in this document.]
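Description:
DE_Venus is a Level 0 (L0) donor part plasmid from the universal Loop assembly toolkit, built in the pL0R backbone and classed as a synthetic biology vector. It is a small plasmid of about 2.8 kb that is maintained in E. coli at high copy through a ColE1/pUC-type origin of replication. Selection is with spectinomycin, conferred by the aadA aminoglycoside adenylyltransferase gene, which also gives streptomycin resistance. The annotation also picks up a short fragment of the pUC18/19 multiple cloning site and a short fragment matching the Tn5 transposase gene just upstream of aadA. These appear to be backbone remnants rather than functional elements.

The payload is the coding sequence for Venus, a rapidly maturing, weakly dimeric yellow fluorescent protein derived from Aequorea victoria GFP. It is annotated on the reverse strand and spans the numbering origin of the circular sequence. No promoter, terminator or other expression element is annotated around it, as expected for a basic part that is stored in the plasmid rather than expressed from it. The "DE" designation indicates the position the part occupies in the assembly syntax, which the record describes as the C-terminal tag slot. The part was cloned into the backbone through BsaI sites that were destroyed in the process, and the record does not detail the sites or overhangs used for its later release.

In use, Venus from this plasmid would be combined by Type IIS assembly with other L0 parts, such as a promoter, coding sequence and terminator. This builds transcription units in which a protein of interest carries a C-terminal yellow fluorescent fusion for localisation or expression reporting.
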