Features (pLannotate 1.2.2; 5 found; start..end, strand, type, name):
    724..756     +  misc_feature   MCS (fragment): pUC18/19 multiple cloning site
    757..873     +  CDS            tnpA (fragment): TN5P_ECOLX - Also known as tnp. Experimental evidence at protein level: Swiss-Prot protein existence level 1. Mediates transposition of transposon Tn5 by a 'cut and paste' mechanism. First, the monomeric transposase binds the 19 bp inverted DNA repeats flanking the transposon. Then, dimerization of the DNA- bound transposase creates a synaptic DNA complex. After nicking of the first DNA strand, excision of the transposon proceeds through a series of intermediates. The transposase then mediates the insertion of the transposon at a new site by strand transfer. The activity of the wild- type tran
    905..1693    +  CDS            aadA: S3AD_ECOLX - Experimental evidence at protein level: Swiss-Prot protein existence level 1. Mediates bacterial resistance to the antibiotics streptomycin and spectinomycin. From Escherichia coli.
   1787..2375    +  rep_origin     ori: high-copy-number ColE1/pMB1/pBR322/pUC origin of replication
   2524..457     -  CDS            Venus (across the origin): Venus is a basic (constitutively fluorescent) yellow fluorescent protein published in 2002, derived from Aequorea victoria. It is reported to be a rapidly-maturing weak dimer with moderate acid sensitivity.
>Addgene plasmid #187517 | DE_Venus | addgene full sequence | sequence record 368796 | Addgene NGS Result
TATAGACGTTGTGGCTGTTGTAGTTGTACTCCAGCTTGTGCCCCAGGATGTTGCCGTCCTCCTTGAAGTC
GATGCCCTTCAGCTCGATGCGGTTCACCAGGGTGTCGCCCTCGAACTTCACCTCGGCGCGGGTCTTGTAG
TTGCCGTCGTCCTTGAAGAAGATGGTGCGCTCCTGGACGTAGCCTTCGGGCATGGCGGACTTGAAGAAGT
CGTGCTGCTTCATGTGGTCGGGGTAGCGGGCGAAGCACTGCAGGCCGTAGCCCAGGGTGGTCACGAGGGT
GGGCCAGGGCACGGGCAGCTTGCCGGTGGTGCAGATCAGCTTCAGGGTCAGCTTGCCGTAGGTGGCATCG
CCCTCGCCCTCGCCGGACACGCTGAACTTGTGGCCGTTTACGTCGCCGTCCAGCTCGACCAGGATGGGCA
CCACCCCGGTGAACAGCTCCTCGCCCTTGCTCACCATACCTTGAGACCTGAGACGAGACGAGACAGCCTG
AGAATGGATGCGAGTAATGAGCTCGGCACAAAATCACCACTCGATACAGGCAGCCCATCAGTCCGGGACG
GCGTCAGCGGGAGAGCCGTTGTAAGGCGGCAGACTTTGCTCATGTTACCGATGCTATTCGGAAGAACGGC
AACTAAGCTGCCGGGTTTGAAACACGGATGATCTCGCGGAGGGTAGCATGTTGATTGTAACGATGACAGA
GCGTTGCTGCCTGTGATCACCGCTCCTCTAGAGTCGACTTGCAGGCATGCAAGCTTAGCAAGCGAACCGG
AATTGCCAGCTGGGGCGCCCTCTGGTAAGGTTGGGAAGCCCTGCAAAGTAAACTGGATGGCTTTCTTGCC
GCCAAGGATCTGATGGCGCAGGGGATCAATATCTGATCAAGAGACAGGATGAGGATCGTTTCGCATGAGG
GAAGCGGTGATCGCCGAAGTATCGACTCAACTATCAGAGGTAGTTGGCGTCATCGAGCGCCATCTCGAAC
CGACGTTGCTGGCCGTACATTTGTACGGCTCCGCAGTGGATGGCGGCCTGAAGCCACACAGTGATATTGA
TTTGCTGGTTACGGTGACCGTAAGGCTTGATGAAACAACGCGGCGAGCTTTGATCAACGACCTTTTGGAA
ACTTCGGCTTCCCCTGGAGAGAGTGAGATTCTCCGCGCTGTAGAAGTCACCATTGTTGTGCACGACGACA
TCATTCCGTGGCGTTATCCAGCTAAGCGCGAACTGCAATTTGGAGAATGGCAGCGCAATGACATTCTTGC
TGGTATCTTCGAGCCAGCCACGATCGACATTGATCTGGCTATCTTGCTGACAAAAGCAAGAGAACATAGC
GTTGCCTTGGTAGGTCCAGCGGCGGAGGAACTCTTTGATCCGGTTCCTGAACAGGATCTATTTGAGGCGC
TAAATGAAACCTTAACGCTATGGAACTCGCCGCCCGACTGGGCTGGCGATGAGCGAAATGTAGTGCTTAC
GTTGTCCCGCATTTGGTACAGCGCAGTAACCGGCAAAATCGCGCCGAAGGATGTCGCTGCCGACTGGGCA
ATGGAGCGCCTGCCGGCCCAGTATCAGCCCGTCATACTTGAAGCTAGACAGGCTTATCTTGGACAAGAAG
AAGATCGCTTGGCCTCGCGCGCAGATCAGTTGGAAGAATTTGTCCACTACGTGAAAGGCGAGATCACCAA
GGTAGTCGGCAAATAATAATCACCTAGAATGCATGACCAAAATCCCTTAACGTGAGTTTTCGTTCCACTG
AGCGTCAGACCCCGTAGAAAAGATCAAAGGATCTTCTTGAGATCCTTTTTTTCTGCGCGTAATCTGCTGC
TTGCAAACAAAAAAACCACCGCTACCAGCGGTGGTTTGTTTGCCGGATCAAGAGCTACCAACTCTTTTTC
CGAAGGTAACTGGCTTCAGCAGAGCGCAGATACCAAATACTGTTCTTCTAGTGTAGCCGTAGTTAGGCCA
CCACTTCAAGAACTCTGTAGCACCGCCTACATACCTCGCTCTGCTAATCCTGTTACCAGTGGCTGCTGCC
AGTGGCGATAAGTCGTGTCTTACCGGGTTGGACTCAAGACGATAGTTACCGGATAAGGCGCAGCGGTCGG
GCTGAACGGGGGGTTCGTGCACACAGCCCAGCTTGGAGCGAACGACCTACACCGAACTGAGATACCTACA
GCGTGAGCTATGAGAAAGCGCCACGCTTCCCGAAGGGAGAAAGGCGGACAGGTATCCGGTAAGCGGCAGG
GTCGGAACAGGAGAGCGCACGAGGGAGCTTCCAGGGGGAAACGCCTGGTATCTTTATAGTCCTGTCGGGT
TTCGCCACCTCTGACTTGAGCGTCGATTTTTGTGATGCTCGTCAGGGGGGCGGAGCCTATGGAAAAACGC
CAGCAACGCGGCCTTTTTACGGTTCCTGGCCTTTTGCTGGCCTTTTGCTCACATGTTCTTTCCTGCGTTA
TCCCCTGATTCTGTGGGTGGAAGGGCTCGGAGTTGTGGTAATCTATGTATCCTGGTGGTCTCTAAGCTTA
TCACTTGTACAGCTCGTCCATGCCGAGAGTGATCCCGGCGGCGGTCACGAACTCCAGCAGGACCATGTGA
TCGCGCTTCTCGTTGGGGTCTTTGCTCAGGGCGGACTGGTAGCTCAGGTAGTGGTTGTCGGGCAGCAGCA
CGGGGCCGTCGCCGATGGGGGTGTTCTGCTGGTAGTGGTCGGCGAGCTGCACGCCGCCGTCCTCGATGTT
GTGGCGGATCTTGAAGTTGGCCTTGATGCCGTTCTTCTGCTTGTCGGCGGTGA
